Addgene plasmid #109602: actc1b-mKate2-rab15
Purpose: Muscle specific zebrafish expression of mKate2 fused to rab15
Depositing lab: Rob Parton. Depositing organization: University of Queensland, Institute for Molecular Bioscience. Publication: In vivo cell biological screening identifies an endocytic capture mechanism for T-tubule formation. Hall TE, Martel N, Ariotti N, Xiong Z, Lo HP, Ferguson C, Rae J, Lim YW, Parton RG. Nat Commun. 2020 Jul 24;11(1):3711. doi: 10.1038/s41467-020-17486-w. PubMed 32709891.
Backbone
  Vector backbone: pDONR p2R-p3
  Vector type: Zebrafish plasmids
Growth in bacteria
  Bacterial resistance: Ampicillin, 100 μg/mL
  Growth temperature: 37°C
  Growth strain: DH5alpha
  Copy number: High Copy
Gene/Insert
  Gene/Insert name: rab15
  Species: D. rerio (zebrafish)
  Entrez Gene: rab15 (a.k.a. si:dkey-263p20.2, zgc:86635)
  Tag / fusion protein: mKate2 (N terminal on insert)
  Cloning method: Gateway Cloning
Terms and licenses: Academic/Nonprofit Terms; Industry Terms: Not Available to Industry
How to cite: actc1b-mKate2-rab15 was a gift from Rob Parton (Addgene plasmid # 109602 ; http://n2t.net/addgene:109602 ; RRID:Addgene_109602)
