[The description below was written by a language model from this plasmid's Addgene catalogue record, the feature table of its GenBank file and pLannotate feature annotations shown in this document.]
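Description:
actc1b-mKate2-rab15 is a zebrafish expression plasmid of roughly 9.6 kb, assembled by multisite Gateway recombination and designed to express a red fluorescent Rab15 fusion specifically in muscle. The catalogue lists pDONR p2R-p3 as the backbone, which is the donor vector for a 3' entry element. The sequence, however, has the layout of a finished three-fragment expression clone, with attB4, attB1, attB2 and attB3 sites in order within a pBluescript-like framework that carries a T3 promoter and lac promoter/operator remnants. It is propagated in E. coli through a high-copy ColE1/pUC origin with ampicillin selection (bla). A fragment of an f1/M13 phage origin is also present.

The roughly 4 kb segment between attB4 and attB1 is not annotated. By position and by the plasmid name it should hold the actc1b (cardiac-type alpha-actin) promoter that gives the stated muscle specificity, although the feature tables do not label it. Downstream of attB1, a Kozak consensus precedes the mammalian codon-optimised coding sequence for mKate2, a monomeric far-red fluorescent protein. The reading frame presumably continues across the attB2 site into zebrafish rab15, giving an N-terminally tagged small GTPase. The automated annotation recognises this open reading frame through its similarity to human RAB15. An SV40 polyadenylation signal follows attB3 to terminate the transcript. A short match to medaka tyrosinase upstream of attB4 may indicate a Tol2 transposon-type destination vector, but the record does not state this.

The plasmid belongs to a collection built for in vivo cell biology in zebrafish, where such constructs were used to visualise the localisation of trafficking proteins in muscle fibres during a screen examining T-tubule formation.
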