LOCUS       Exported 9585 bp ds-DNA circular SYN 13-MAY-2021
DEFINITION  Muscle specific zebrafish expression of mKate2 fused to rab15.
ACCESSION   .
VERSION     .
KEYWORDS    actc1b-mKate2-rab15
SOURCE      synthetic DNA construct
  ORGANISM  synthetic DNA construct
REFERENCE   1 (bases 1 to 9585)
  TITLE     Parton Lab Plasmids for in vivo cell biology in the zebrafish
REFERENCE   2 (bases 1 to 9585)
  AUTHORS   .
  TITLE     Direct Submission
  JOURNAL   Exported May 13, 2021 from SnapGene Server 1.1.58
            http://www.snapgene.com
FEATURES             Location/Qualifiers
     source          1..9585
                     /organism="synthetic DNA construct"
                     /mol_type="other DNA"
     primer_bind     complement(144..165)
                     /label=F1ori-F
                     /note="F1 origin, forward primer"
     primer_bind     1061..1077
                     /label=M13 rev
                     /note="common sequencing primer, one of multiple similar
                     variants"
     protein_bind    1097..1117
                     /gene="mutant version of attB"
                     /label=attB4
                     /bound_moiety="BP Clonase(TM)"
                     /note="core recombination site for the Gateway(R) BP
                     reaction"
     protein_bind    5092..5116
                     /gene="mutant version of attB"
                     /label=attB1
                     /bound_moiety="BP Clonase(TM)"
                     /note="recombination site for the Gateway(R) BP reaction"
     regulatory      5117..5126
                     /regulatory_class="other"
                     /note="vertebrate consensus sequence for strong initiation
                     of translation (Kozak, 1987)"
     CDS             5123..5818
                     /codon_start=1
                     /product="monomeric far-red fluorescent protein (Shcherbo
                     et al., 2009)"
                     /label=mKate2
                     /note="mammalian codon-optimized"
                     /translation="MVSELIKENMHMKLYMEGTVNNHHFKCTSEGEGKPYEGTQTMRIK
                     AVEGGPLPFAFDILATSFMYGSKTFINHTQGIPDFFKQSFPEGFTWERVTTYEDGGVLT
                     ATQDTSLQDGCLIYNVKIRGVNFPSNGPVMQKKTLGWEASTETLYPADGGLEGRADMAL
                     KLVGGGHLICNLKTTYRSKKPAKNLKMPGVYYVDRRLERIKEADKETYVEQHEVAVARY
                     CDLPSKLGHR"
     protein_bind    complement(5820..5844)
                     /gene="mutant version of attB"
                     /label=attB2
                     /bound_moiety="BP Clonase(TM)"
                     /note="recombination site for the Gateway(R) BP reaction"
     protein_bind    complement(6482..6502)
                     /gene="mutant version of attB"
                     /label=attB3
                     /bound_moiety="BP Clonase(TM)"
                     /note="core recombination site for the Gateway(R) BP
                     reaction"
     primer_bind     complement(6510..6526)
                     /label=M13 fwd
                     /note="common sequencing primer, one of multiple similar
                     variants"
     polyA_signal    6542..6676
                     /label=SV40 poly(A) signal
                     /note="SV40 polyadenylation signal"
     primer_bind     complement(6566..6585)
                     /label=EBV-rev
                     /note="SV40 polyA terminator, reverse primer"
     primer_bind     6620..6639
                     /label=SV40pA-R
                     /note="SV40 polyA, reverse primer"
     primer_bind     complement(7348..7364)
                     /label=SK primer
                     /note="common sequencing primer, one of multiple similar
                     variants"
     primer_bind     complement(7348..7364)
                     /label=pBluescriptSK
                     /note="For pBluescript vector"
     primer_bind     complement(7401..7421)
                     /label=T3
                     /note="T3 promoter, forward primer"
     promoter        complement(7401..7419)
                     /label=T3 promoter
                     /note="promoter for bacteriophage T3 RNA polymerase"
     primer_bind     complement(7440..7456)
                     /label=M13 rev
                     /note="common sequencing primer, one of multiple similar
                     variants"
     primer_bind     complement(7453..7475)
                     /label=M13/pUC Reverse
                     /note="In lacZ gene"
     protein_bind    7464..7480
                     /label=lac operator
                     /bound_moiety="lac repressor encoded by lacI"
                     /note="The lac repressor binds to the lac operator to
                     inhibit transcription in E. coli. This inhibition can be
                     relieved by adding lactose or
                     isopropyl-beta-D-thiogalactopyranoside (IPTG)."
     promoter        complement(7488..7518)
                     /label=lac promoter
                     /note="promoter for the E. coli lac operon"
     protein_bind    7533..7554
                     /label=CAP binding site
                     /bound_moiety="E. coli catabolite activator protein"
                     /note="CAP binding activates transcription in the presence
                     of cAMP."
     primer_bind     complement(7671..7688)
                     /label=L4440
                     /note="L4440 vector, forward primer"
     rep_origin      complement(7842..8430)
                     /direction=LEFT
                     /label=ori
                     /note="high-copy-number ColE1/pMB1/pBR322/pUC origin of
                     replication"
     primer_bind     complement(7922..7941)
                     /label=pBR322ori-F
                     /note="pBR322 origin, forward primer"
     CDS             complement(8601..9461)
                     /codon_start=1
                     /gene="bla"
                     /product="beta-lactamase"
                     /label=AmpR
                     /note="confers resistance to ampicillin, carbenicillin, and
                     related antibiotics"
                     /translation="MSIQHFRVALIPFFAAFCLPVFAHPETLVKVKDAEDQLGARVGYI
                     ELDLNSGKILESFRPEERFPMMSTFKVLLCGAVLSRIDAGQEQLGRRIHYSQNDLVEYS
                     PVTEKHLTDGMTVRELCSAAITMSDNTAANLLLTTIGGPKELTAFLHNMGDHVTRLDRW
                     EPELNEAIPNDERDTTMPVAMATTLRKLLTGELLTLASRQQLIDWMEADKVAGPLLRSA
                     LPAGWFIADKSGAGERGSRGIIAALGPDGKPSRIVVIYTTGSQATMDERNRQIAEIGAS
                     LIKHW"
     primer_bind     9224..9243
                     /label=Amp-R
                     /note="Ampicillin resistance gene, reverse primer"
     promoter        complement(9462..9566)
                     /gene="bla"
                     /label=AmpR promoter
ORIGIN
        1 ccacctaaat tgtaagcgtt aatattttgt taaaattcgc gttaaatttt tgttaaatca
       61 gctcattttt taaccaatag gccgaaatcg gcaaaatccc ttataaatca aaagaataga
      121 ccgagatagg gttgagtgtt gttccagttt ggaacaagag tccactatta aagaacgtgg
      181 actccaacgt caaagggcga aaaaccgtct atcagggcga tggcccacgc tggctaagaa
      241 ctcatcagcc tccccggtcc atctacccac gtaccaatgc accaattggc cacaatgacg
      301 gctactacat ggtgccattc cttcctcttt ataggaatgg agactacctc ctgtccaaca
      361 aggctcttgg atacgagtac gcctacctgt tggacccagg tcattgcaca acaccagaaa
      421 tgccctctga tctgcaaaag acgtgaatat ctgttcagac acccatatcc actctgttcc
      481 acacaggtca gaggtttgtc caggagttct tgacagaggt gtaaaaagta ctcaaaaatt
      541 ttactcaagt gaaagtacaa gtacttaggg aaaattttac tcaattaaaa gtaaaagtat
      601 ctggctagaa tcttacttga gtaaaagtaa aaaagtactc cattaaaatt gtacttgagt
      661 attaaggaag taaaagtaaa agcaagaaag aaaactagag attcttgttt aagcttttaa
      721 tctcaaaaaa cattaaatga aatgcataca aggttttatc ctgctttaga actgtttgta
      781 tttaattatc aaactataag acagacaatc taatgccagt acacgctact caaagttgta
      841 aaacctcaga tttaacttca gtagaagctg attctcaaaa ttgttagtgt caagcctagc
      901 tcttttgggg ctgaaaagca atcctgcagt gctgaaaagc ctctcacagg cagccgatgc
      961 gggaagaggt gtattagtct tgatagagag gctgcaaata gcaggaaacg tgagcagaga
     1021 ctccctggtg tctgaaacac aggccagatg ggccctcgag caggaaacag ctatgaccat
     1081 gattacgcca agctatcaac tttgtataga aaagttggca cgcgcagatt ccgtgtgggc
     1141 ctggtaatat cttaccattt taagctattt taagattagg gaaaaaaatt aaataaaact
     1201 actttaaaat tactttcctt aaaaagcaac atatttattt agtttttgtt taactggctc
     1261 aagattgtaa tattttactt ttacatgttt tttttaagta cctaaatgtg ttcaaaagta
     1321 aagtatgtta ttgttttttt ttttttaatg ttagctaagc tttaaattgt aatatattac
     1381 ttttaaaagt gactttttaa aaatgtaaat aaaaaagtaa ctataaatgt gtaatgcatg
     1441 ttatttctgt gggtttttta attttcatct caactgggct tacaatttta acataataaa
     1501 aatcaaatca aatcaaatca ggcccttatt tgtcacatac actcttgtat actgaaataa
     1561 actaaatgtt gagaaaaatt taaatacacc aaaataacgc ataccttttt tgtaattacc
     1621 taagtaaaac atttagttcc ttttttaagt gactcaagat tgtaatctat taattgtaaa
     1681 agataaaact agtgatcaat ctgacgtgct tctatgcagc ctgtgagatt aattgtgatg
     1741 tttaattatt aaacaattta aatggatcaa acatttcaca tgtgcttatt gtgtccaaca
     1801 aaaccagcag aagcacttaa aaatattgca tgacaacatg agtttttaat gtaaattata
     1861 tatacttcct aaacgaagtt aatcatattt tctaaaataa taatgtcatt gaaatattta
     1921 aataaatgat aanctttagt tgattcaaca taaaattgaa agcaataagg actttttttt
     1981 ttttacagcg gtgaagcaaa agcntgnaaa taatcatata aatataataa ataaataaat
     2041 aaaataatgg ttcttggtgc aaatatgaac actttaaata aatatagaat aaatatgatc
     2101 aataagtcat aacgacgtgt tttatgttga ttataattta aacatgtttc taacgcaagt
     2161 tttaaaaact gttttaaagt attattttaa gttataagat caatttgact caacattttg
     2221 tagtgaaaat atgttgtgta aaattaatat aatatacact ataaaaatgc aaggttccac
     2281 acaattcatt catgttgtcc caacacaaat cgattaagtt aacaaatata tgtggattga
     2341 acataaaaaa ttaagttgtc ccaatgaaat ctcaagaatt gtgttgtttc agctcatttt
     2401 aaataagtag ttttaacaag taaaaaataa catatttttg agtgtgtata tatatatatt
     2461 tatatattac aaaatataat aatataaaat gtaaaagata taaaccatgc tacatatatt
     2521 taagagctat tttgcacatt acttttttgc aagccatttg agtgtttttt tacaaatata
     2581 tattagctaa atatacaata tcttaaatat acaattaatc agacatgcaa aaaatgcatt
     2641 taacctacat aaaaatacat gatcaacata tgttttatgc tgattacaac taaatcaaac
     2701 gtaatgaaat taatttataa aagcgattta aatatgtcaa tattttaagt taaaatcact
     2761 tgaaacctac tataaatgaa cttaaattta aaaaatctcc tttaattcca atgcagcact
     2821 gttgtttttt cagctgagga cccccggtgc agatggttgg cccccggccc gctattctaa
     2881 ggaagccttt cttaatttta gggcggcgct gcatgcgctc agatcagatt cacgggtgga
     2941 gagggttatt ttctcttttt tattttttct tgcctgctca tatttgggcc tgtgtgaacc
     3001 ccaggctccg cctcggcccc caggagccgc tcttatttaa aggggatcct cgccttcagt
     3061 cttcgtccca gtggaagcat cagtcttgtg ataacaactt ggtgagtcct acagaccagc
     3121 gctcgactct aggctttaaa tgcattgatt tctctggatt agctaccggg agagttttaa
     3181 ctttgcttat tagtcttgtg cttgaactgc taggtttaaa gagggttttc tctaatgcat
     3241 gcatgaagcg acagctgaaa accagaaata gagcgtttgt cctcctgtta aactctagcc
     3301 tttctttggc atttgtcagt ccgagtcttc agctgccggc aggagattgg gtttcagtaa
     3361 cacttgctga gcacaaacta cacgtgcttc cttcagattt aattcattat taatcattct
     3421 agatttaaat gatcttctta ctcattgctg attattttag ccttgcggag cagattaaat
     3481 gagcacgtgt ttattaagat tgatttaaat ataattaata tttcaccact gtagttttaa
     3541 aattgccttc taagtcatgg ttgattttta ataggtatcg gctctaatta gattactatt
     3601 ttggttttta aatgttattt ctatttcatt tgtaggctcg tttttaatgt gattttatta
     3661 gattctagtt ttaaaatcat cttttagcct tactgagcag actgaatgaa catgtttcat
     3721 taagattaac ttcattatag ttaattattt aatcattcta gtggattata aatcagctct
     3781 atttaaattg attgtcgtgt ttatttctat ttgatttttg attatttttt aaggtcgttt
     3841 ttatgtgatt tttccccgat tctaatttta aactaattgt ttgattttta tatgattcga
     3901 ctctttttaa atgaattgtt ttgctttttt tattgagcat atatatatat tatacaattt
     3961 caatcaacaa ttgttgtgct ttttaaatgt tgtttctatt tcatttctag ggtcgatttt
     4021 attcgattct agttttaaaa tcgtgatttc taactcctaa ccttactgag cagactgaat
     4081 gaacatgttt catcaagatt aacttcatta tagttaatta ttgaatcggg ctagtggttt
     4141 ataaatcagc tctattataa attaattgtc atcattattt ctatttaatt tttattattt
     4201 ttttaggatt atttttaagg gatttttttc acgttctagt tttaaactca atgctcatta
     4261 ctgctcaccc ttgctgagca gtctttcgtt aagattaaat taattaataa cccattctag
     4321 ttttaaaaca gtgtcttaag gcatagctga tattttacaa gtttactatt taatatatct
     4381 ccatttcttt ttttagggtc gatttcatct gatttgatta atttttatta tcttcactaa
     4441 gctttttgtt ctaggtttta ttctcagtat tattactgtt atatttgaac tgaatttctc
     4501 ctcatagttt attcatttta tttatttatt ttttgtttat tcgctatttt gtattttagt
     4561 ttttaattag aaattttatt agaatcgttt tgaactagtt tttatgcact ctaacattaa
     4621 tattaaatca taactattat ttttattata atttatttgt gtttatcttt ttgtgtagct
     4681 ttcatgtgtt tttattttag ttttattatg tttgcattga attttttgga ctagtttata
     4741 taacgatata cagaaaagcc atgacaacaa atgtttttat aatacctatt aagtataagc
     4801 taatcagatt tccactattc tgttcaaagt taacattatt agccattctg atggatcatt
     4861 tgacatttgt catatgtctt tatgaacact gctctttcag atgccacttt taaagctgtt
     4921 ttttacagta aatgaacgtt tattattatg acattatttc ctaaggcctc tagagtacag
     4981 caggatgtgg cgtgtgcatt actgtgtaat tatgctgact gtaaatgtgc atttatagac
     5041 tgtcagcatg tctgactgtg cgctgttgtg atttgtcctg cacagaccaa ggcaagtttg
     5101 tacaaaaaag caggctgcca ccatggtgag cgagctgatt aaggagaaca tgcacatgaa
     5161 gctgtacatg gagggcaccg tgaacaacca ccacttcaag tgcacatccg agggcgaagg
     5221 caagccctac gagggcaccc agaccatgag aatcaaggcg gtcgagggcg gccctctccc
     5281 cttcgccttc gacatcctgg ctaccagctt catgtacggc agcaaaacct tcatcaacca
     5341 cacccagggc atccccgact tctttaagca gtccttcccc gagggcttca catgggagag
     5401 agtcaccaca tacgaagacg ggggcgtgct gaccgctacc caggacacca gcctccagga
     5461 cggctgcctc atctacaacg tcaagatcag aggggtgaac ttcccatcca acggccctgt
     5521 gatgcagaag aaaacactcg gctgggaggc ctccaccgag accctgtacc ccgctgacgg
     5581 cggcctggaa ggcagagccg acatggccct gaagctcgtg ggcgggggcc acctgatctg
     5641 caacttgaag accacataca gatccaagaa acccgctaag aacctcaaga tgcccggcgt
     5701 ctactatgtg gacagaagac tggaaagaat caaggaggcc gacaaagaga cctacgtcga
     5761 gcagcacgag gtggctgtgg ccagatactg cgacctccct agcaaactgg ggcacagaga
     5821 cccagctttc ttgtacaaag tggtggccaa acagtacgat gtgctgttca gactcctgct
     5881 gctcggggac tccggtgtcg gcaaaacctg tttattatgc agattcacgg acaatgaatt
     5941 tcatccctct cacatttcca ccatcggtgt cgatttcaaa atgaagacct tagagataga
     6001 tggcattaaa gtacggatac agatatggga cacagcgggt caggagagat atcagaccat
     6061 cactaagcag tactacagaa gagcacaggg tatatttctg gtgtatgaca tcacaagcga
     6121 gcgctcgttc cagcacatca tgaagtgggc cagtgatgta gatgagtacg cccctgaaaa
     6181 ggtgcagaag atacttgttg ggaacaaatc tgatgaacaa gagaagagac aagtagctac
     6241 agaacaggga gataagctcg ccaaagctta tggaatggac ttttttgaga caagtgcctt
     6301 taccaaccac aacattacag agtctttcac ccgactggct gaattagtat tacaagccaa
     6361 caagaaggat cttgatttgc tgggaggatc attgaatgac gagttgaatc tggctgattt
     6421 ggaggagcag gaaggtttgt gtaatgttag cgacgacact cgaaagtcct gctggtgctg
     6481 acaactttat tatacatagt tgataattca ctggccgtcg ttttacggta ccatcgatga
     6541 tgatccagac atgataagat acattgatga gtttggacaa accacaacta gaatgcagtg
     6601 aaaaaaatgc tttatttgtg aaatttgtga tgctattgct ttatttgtaa ccattataag
     6661 ctgcaataaa caagttaaca acaacaattg cattcatttt atgtttcagg ttcaggggga
     6721 ggtgtgggag gttttttaaa gcaagtaaaa cctctacaaa tgtggtatgg ctgattatga
     6781 tcctctagat cagatctgcg aagatacggc cacgggtgct cttgatcctg tggctgattt
     6841 tggactgtgc tgctcgcagc tgctgatgaa tcacatactt cctccatttt cttccactga
     6901 ttgactgtta taatttccct aatttccagg tcaaggtgct gtgcattgtg gtaatagatg
     6961 tgacatgacg tcacttccaa aggaccaatg aacatgtctg accaatttca tataatgtga
     7021 aaacgatttt cataggcaga ataaataaca tttaaattaa actgggcatc agcgcaattc
     7081 aattggtttg gtaatagcaa gggaaaatag aatgaagtga tctccaaaaa ataagtactt
     7141 tttgactgta aataaaattg taaggagtaa aaagtacttt tttttctaaa aaaatgtaat
     7201 taagtaaaag taaaagtatt gatttttaat tgtactcaag taaagtaaaa atccccaaaa
     7261 ataatactta agtacagtaa tcaagtaaaa ttactcaagt actttacacc tctggttctt
     7321 gaccccctac cttcagcaag cccagcagat ccactagttc tagagcggcc gccaccgcgg
     7381 tggagctcca gcttttgttc cctttagtga gggttaattg cgcgcttggc gtaatcatgg
     7441 tcatagctgt ttcctgtgtg aaattgttat ccgctcacaa ttccacacaa catacgagcc
     7501 ggaagcataa agtgtaaagc ctggggtgcc taatgagtga gctaactcac attaattgcg
     7561 ttgcgctcac tgcccgcttt ccagtcggga aacctgtcgt gccagctgca ttaatgaatc
     7621 ggccaacgcg cggggagagg cggtttgcgt attgggcgct cttccgcttc ctcgctcact
     7681 gactcgctgc gctcggtcgt tcggctgcgg cgagcggtat cagctcactc aaaggcggta
     7741 atacggttat ccacagaatc aggggataac gcaggaaaga acatgtgagc aaaaggccag
     7801 caaaaggcca ggaaccgtaa aaaggccgcg ttgctggcgt ttttccatag gctccgcccc
     7861 cctgacgagc atcacaaaaa tcgacgctca agtcagaggt ggcgaaaccc gacaggacta
     7921 taaagatacc aggcgtttcc ccctggaagc tccctcgtgc gctctcctgt tccgaccctg
     7981 ccgcttaccg gatacctgtc cgcctttctc ccttcgggaa gcgtggcgct ttctcatagc
     8041 tcacgctgta ggtatctcag ttcggtgtag gtcgttcgct ccaagctggg ctgtgtgcac
     8101 gaaccccccg ttcagcccga ccgctgcgcc ttatccggta actatcgtct tgagtccaac
     8161 ccggtaagac acgacttatc gccactggca gcagccactg gtaacaggat tagcagagcg
     8221 aggtatgtag gcggtgctac agagttcttg aagtggtggc ctaactacgg ctacactaga
     8281 aggacagtat ttggtatctg cgctctgctg aagccagtta ccttcggaaa aagagttggt
     8341 agctcttgat ccggcaaaca aaccaccgct ggtagcggtg gtttttttgt ttgcaagcag
     8401 cagattacgc gcagaaaaaa aggatctcaa gaagatcctt tgatcttttc tacggggtct
     8461 gacgctcagt ggaacgaaaa ctcacgttaa gggattttgg tcatgagatt atcaaaaagg
     8521 atcttcacct agatcctttt aaattaaaaa tgaagtttta aatcaatcta aagtatatat
     8581 gagtaaactt ggtctgacag ttaccaatgc ttaatcagtg aggcacctat ctcagcgatc
     8641 tgtctatttc gttcatccat agttgcctga ctccccgtcg tgtagataac tacgatacgg
     8701 gagggcttac catctggccc cagtgctgca atgataccgc gagacccacg ctcaccggct
     8761 ccagatttat cagcaataaa ccagccagcc ggaagggccg agcgcagaag tggtcctgca
     8821 actttatccg cctccatcca gtctattaat tgttgccggg aagctagagt aagtagttcg
     8881 ccagttaata gtttgcgcaa cgttgttgcc attgctacag gcatcgtggt gtcacgctcg
     8941 tcgtttggta tggcttcatt cagctccggt tcccaacgat caaggcgagt tacatgatcc
     9001 cccatgttgt gcaaaaaagc ggttagctcc ttcggtcctc cgatcgttgt cagaagtaag
     9061 ttggccgcag tgttatcact catggttatg gcagcactgc ataattctct tactgtcatg
     9121 ccatccgtaa gatgcttttc tgtgactggt gagtactcaa ccaagtcatt ctgagaatag
     9181 tgtatgcggc gaccgagttg ctcttgcccg gcgtcaatac gggataatac cgcgccacat
     9241 agcagaactt taaaagtgct catcattgga aaacgttctt cggggcgaaa actctcaagg
     9301 atcttaccgc tgttgagatc cagttcgatg taacccactc gtgcacccaa ctgatcttca
     9361 gcatctttta ctttcaccag cgtttctggg tgagcaaaaa caggaaggca aaatgccgca
     9421 aaaaagggaa taagggcgac acggaaatgt tgaatactca tactcttcct ttttcaatat
     9481 tattgaagca tttatcaggg ttattgtctc atgagcggat acatatttga atgtatttag
     9541 aaaaataaac aaataggggt tccgcgcaca tttccccgaa aagtg
//
