Features (pLannotate 1.2.2; 21 found; start..end, strand, type, name):
      2..22      +  protein_bind   attB1: mutant version of attB; core recombination site for the Gateway® BP reaction BP Clonase™
     32..727     +  CDS            mKate2: mKate2 is a basic (constitutively fluorescent) red fluorescent protein published in 2009, derived from Entacmaea quadricolor. It is reported to be a rapidly-maturing monomer with moderate acid sensitivity.
    729..753     -  protein_bind   attB2: mutant version of attB; recombination site for the Gateway® BP reaction BP Clonase™
    755..1387    +  CDS            RAB15: RAB15_HUMAN - Experimental evidence at protein level: Swiss-Prot protein existence level 1. May act in concert with RAB3A in regulating aspects of synaptic vesicle membrane flow within the nerve terminal. From Homo sapiens (Human).
   1391..1411    -  protein_bind   attB3: mutant version of attB; core recombination site for the Gateway® BP reaction BP Clonase™
   1415..1435    +  CDS            lacZα (fragment): LacZα fragment of β-galactosidase; lacZ fragment
   1451..1585    -  polyA_signal   SV40 poly(A) signal: SV40 polyadenylation signal
   1608..1691    -  CDS            large T antigen (fragment): large T antigen from SV40 (simian virus 40)
   2257..2297    -  misc_feature   MCS (fragment): pBluescript multiple cloning site
   2310..2328    -  promoter       T3 promoter: promoter for bacteriophage T3 RNA polymerase
   2373..2389    -  protein_bind   lac operator: The lac repressor binds to the lac operator to inhibit transcription in E. coli. This inhibition can be relieved by adding lactose or isopropyl-β-D-thiogalactopyranoside (IPTG). lac repressor encoded by lacI
   2397..2427    -  promoter       lac promoter: promoter for the E. coli lac operon
   2442..2463    -  protein_bind   CAP binding site: CAP binding activates transcription in the presence of cAMP. E. coli catabolite activator protein
   2476..2568    -  CDS            lacI (fragment): lac repressor; lacI; The lac repressor binds to the lac operator to inhibit transcription in E. coli. This inhibition can be relieved by adding lactose or isopropyl-β-D-thiogalactopyranoside (IPTG).
   2751..3339    -  rep_origin     ori: high-copy-number ColE1/pMB1/pBR322/pUC origin of replication
   3510..4370    -  CDS            AmpR: β-lactamase; bla; confers resistance to ampicillin, carbenicillin, and related antibiotics
   4371..4475    -  promoter       AmpR promoter: bla
   4501..4722    -  rep_origin     M13 ori (fragment): M13 bacteriophage origin of replication; arrow indicates direction of (+) strand synthesis
   4722..5009    +  CDS            tyr (fragment): TYRO_ORYLA - Also known as tyro. Experimental evidence at transcript level: Swiss-Prot protein existence level 2. This is a copper-containing oxidase that functions in the formation of pigments such as melanins and other polyphenolic compounds. From Oryzias latipes (Japanese rice fish) (Japanese killifish).
   5591..5611    +  protein_bind   attB4: mutant version of attB; core recombination site for the Gateway® BP reaction BP Clonase™
   6512..6528    -  promoter       copia promoter (fragment): strong promoter from the Drosophila transposable element copia (Sinclair et al., 1986)
>Addgene plasmid #109602 | actc1b-mKate2-rab15 | addgene full sequence | sequence record 220547 | Addgene NGS Result
GCAAGTTTGTACAAAAAAGCAGGCTGCCACCATGGTGAGCGAGCTGATTAAGGAGAACATGCACATGAAG
CTGTACATGGAGGGCACCGTGAACAACCACCACTTCAAGTGCACATCCGAGGGCGAAGGCAAGCCCTACG
AGGGCACCCAGACCATGAGAATCAAGGCGGTCGAGGGCGGCCCTCTCCCCTTCGCCTTCGACATCCTGGC
TACCAGCTTCATGTACGGCAGCAAAACCTTCATCAACCACACCCAGGGCATCCCCGACTTCTTTAAGCAG
TCCTTCCCCGAGGGCTTCACATGGGAGAGAGTCACCACATACGAAGACGGGGGCGTGCTGACCGCTACCC
AGGACACCAGCCTCCAGGACGGCTGCCTCATCTACAACGTCAAGATCAGAGGGGTGAACTTCCCATCCAA
CGGCCCTGTGATGCAGAAGAAAACACTCGGCTGGGAGGCCTCCACCGAGACCCTGTACCCCGCTGACGGC
GGCCTGGAAGGCAGAGCCGACATGGCCCTGAAGCTCGTGGGCGGGGGCCACCTGATCTGCAACTTGAAGA
CCACATACAGATCCAAGAAACCCGCTAAGAACCTCAAGATGCCCGGCGTCTACTATGTGGACAGAAGACT
GGAAAGAATCAAGGAGGCCGACAAAGAGACCTACGTCGAGCAGCACGAGGTGGCTGTGGCCAGATACTGC
GACCTCCCTAGCAAACTGGGGCACAGAGACCCAGCTTTCTTGTACAAAGTGGTGGCCAAACAGTACGATG
TGCTGTTCAGACTCCTGCTGCTCGGGGACTCCGGTGTCGGCAAAACCTGTTTATTATGCAGATTCACGGA
CAATGAATTTCATCCCTCTCACATTTCCACCATCGGTGTCGATTTCAAAATGAAGACCTTAGAGATAGAT
GGCATTAAAGTACGGATACAGATATGGGACACAGCGGGTCAGGAGAGATATCAGACCATCACTAAGCAGT
ACTACAGAAGAGCACAGGGTATATTTCTGGTGTATGACATCACAAGCGAGCGCTCGTTCCAGCACATCAT
GAAGTGGGCCAGTGATGTAGATGAGTACGCCCCTGAAAAGGTGCAGAAGATACTTGTTGGGAACAAATCT
GATGAACAAGAGAAGAGACAAGTAGCTACAGAACAGGGAGATAAGCTCGCCAAAGCTTATGGAATGGACT
TTTTTGAGACAAGTGCCTTTACCAACCACAACATTACAGAGTCTTTCACCCGACTGGCTGAATTAGTATT
ACAAGCCAACAAGAAGGATCTTGATTTGCTGGGAGGATCATTGAATGACGAGTTGAATCTGGCTGATTTG
GAGGAGCAGGAAGGTTTGTGTAATGTTAGCGACGACACTCGAAAGTCCTGCTGGTGCTGACAACTTTATT
ATACATAGTTGATAATTCACTGGCCGTCGTTTTACGGTACCATCGATGATGATCCAGACATGATAAGATA
CATTGATGAGTTTGGACAAACCACAACTAGAATGCAGTGAAAAAAATGCTTTATTTGTGAAATTTGTGAT
GCTATTGCTTTATTTGTAACCATTATAAGCTGCAATAAACAAGTTAACAACAACAATTGCATTCATTTTA
TGTTTCAGGTTCAGGGGGAGGTGTGGGAGGTTTTTTAAAGCAAGTAAAACCTCTACAAATGTGGTATGGC
TGATTATGATCCTCTAGATCAGATCTGCGAAGATACGGCCACGGGTGCTCTTGATCCTGTGGCTGATTTT
GGACTGTGCTGCTCGCAGCTGCTGATGAATCACATACTTCCTCCATTTTCTTCCACTGATTGACTGTTAT
AATTTCCCTAATTTCCAGGTCAAGGTGCTGTGCATTGTGGTAATAGATGTGACATGACGTCACTTCCAAA
GGACCAATGAACATGTCTGACCAATTTCATATAATGTGAAAACGATTTTCATAGGCAGAATAAATAACAT
TTAAATTAAACTGGGCATCAGCGCAATTCAATTGGTTTGGTAATAGCAAGGGAAAATAGAATGAAGTGAT
CTCCAAAAAATAAGTACTTTTTGACTGTAAATAAAATTGTAAGGAGTAAAAAGTACTTTTTTTTCTAAAA
AAATGTAATTAAGTAAAAGTAAAAGTATTGATTTTTAATTGTACTCAAGTAAAGTAAAAATCCCCAAAAA
TAATACTTAAGTACAGTAATCAAGTAAAATTACTCAAGTACTTTACACCTCTGGTTCTTGACCCCCTACC
TTCAGCAAGCCCAGCAGATCCACTAGTTCTAGAGCGGCCGCCACCGCGGTGGAGCTCCAGCTTTTGTTCC
CTTTAGTGAGGGTTAATTGCGCGCTTGGCGTAATCATGGTCATAGCTGTTTCCTGTGTGAAATTGTTATC
CGCTCACAATTCCACACAACATACGAGCCGGAAGCATAAAGTGTAAAGCCTGGGGTGCCTAATGAGTGAG
CTAACTCACATTAATTGCGTTGCGCTCACTGCCCGCTTTCCAGTCGGGAAACCTGTCGTGCCAGCTGCAT
TAATGAATCGGCCAACGCGCGGGGAGAGGCGGTTTGCGTATTGGGCGCTCTTCCGCTTCCTCGCTCACTG
ACTCGCTGCGCTCGGTCGTTCGGCTGCGGCGAGCGGTATCAGCTCACTCAAAGGCGGTAATACGGTTATC
CACAGAATCAGGGGATAACGCAGGAAAGAACATGTGAGCAAAAGGCCAGCAAAAGGCCAGGAACCGTAAA
AAGGCCGCGTTGCTGGCGTTTTTCCATAGGCTCCGCCCCCCTGACGAGCATCACAAAAATCGACGCTCAA
GTCAGAGGTGGCGAAACCCGACAGGACTATAAAGATACCAGGCGTTTCCCCCTGGAAGCTCCCTCGTGCG
CTCTCCTGTTCCGACCCTGCCGCTTACCGGATACCTGTCCGCCTTTCTCCCTTCGGGAAGCGTGGCGCTT
TCTCATAGCTCACGCTGTAGGTATCTCAGTTCGGTGTAGGTCGTTCGCTCCAAGCTGGGCTGTGTGCACG
AACCCCCCGTTCAGCCCGACCGCTGCGCCTTATCCGGTAACTATCGTCTTGAGTCCAACCCGGTAAGACA
CGACTTATCGCCACTGGCAGCAGCCACTGGTAACAGGATTAGCAGAGCGAGGTATGTAGGCGGTGCTACA
GAGTTCTTGAAGTGGTGGCCTAACTACGGCTACACTAGAAGAACAGTATTTGGTATCTGCGCTCTGCTGA
AGCCAGTTACCTTCGGAAAAAGAGTTGGTAGCTCTTGATCCGGCAAACAAACCACCGCTGGTAGCGGTGG
TTTTTTTGTTTGCAAGCAGCAGATTACGCGCAGAAAAAAAGGATCTCAAGAAGATCCTTTGATCTTTTCT
ACGGGGTCTGACGCTCAGTGGAACGAAAACTCACGTTAAGGCATTTTGGTCATGAGATTATCAAAAAGGA
TCTTCACCTAGATCCTTTTAAATTAAAAATGAAGTTTTAAATCAATCTAAAGTATATATGAGTAAACTTG
GTCTGACAGTTACCAATGCTTAATCAGTGAGGCACCTATCTCAGCGATCTGTCTATTTCGTTCATCCATA
GTTGCCTGACTCCCCGTCGTGTAGATAACTACGATACGGGAGGGCTTACCATCTGGCCCCAGTGCTGCAA
TGATACCGCGAGACCCACGCTCACCGGCTCCAGATTTATCAGCAATAAACCAGCCAGCCGGAAGGGCCGA
GCGCAGAAGTGGTCCTGCAACTTTATCCGCCTCCATCCAGTCTATTAATTGTTGCCGGGAAGCTAGAGTA
AGTAGTTCGCCAGTTAATAGTTTGCGCAACGTTGTTGCCATTGCTACAGGCATCGTGGTGTCACGCTCGT
CGTTTGGTATGGCTTCATTCAGCTCCGGTTCCCAACGATCAAGGCGAGTTACATGATCCCCCATGTTGTG
CAAAAAAGCGGTTAGCTCCTTCGGTCCTCCGATCGTTGTCAGAAGTAAGTTGGCCGCAGTGTTATCACTC
ATGGTTATGGCAGCACTGCATAATTCTCTTACTGTCATGCCATCCGTAAGATGCTTTTCTGTGACTGGTG
AGTACTCAACCAAGTCATTCTGAGAATAGTGTATGCGGCGACCGAGTTGCTCTTGCCCGGCGTCAATACG
GGATAATACCGCGCCACATAGCAGAACTTTAAAAGTGCTCATCATTGGAAAACGTTCTTCGGGGCGAAAA
CTCTCAAGGATCTTACCGCTGTTGAGATCCAGTTCGATGTAACCCACTCGTGCACCCAACTGATCTTCAG
CATCTTTTACTTTCACCAGCGTTTCTGGGTGAGCAAAAACAGGAAGGCAAAATGCCGCAAAAAAGGGAAT
AAGGGCGACACGGAAATGTTGAATACTCATACTCTTCCTTTTTCAATATTATTGAAGCATTTATCAGGGT
TATTGTCTCATGAGCGGATACATATTTGAATGTATTTAGAAAAATAAACAAATAGGGGTTCCGCGCACAT
TTCCCCGAAAAGTGCCACCTAAATTGTAAGCGTTAATATTTTGTTAAAATTCGCGTTAAATTTTTGTTAA
ATCAGCTCATTTTTTAACCAATAGGCCGAAATCGGCAAAATCCCTTATAAATCAAAAGAATAGACCGAGA
TAGGGTTGAGTGTTGTTCCAGTTTGGAACAAGAGTCCACTATTAAAGAACGTGGACTCCAACGTCAAAGG
GCGAAAAACCGTCTATCAGGGCGATGGCCCACGCTGGCTAAGAACTCATCAGCCTCCCCGGTCCATCTAC
CCACGTACCAATGCACCAATTGGCCACAATGACGGCTACTACATGGTGCCATTCCTTCCTCTTTATAGGA
ATGGAGACTACCTCCTGTCCAACAATGCTCTTGGATACGAGTACGCCTACCTGTTGGACCCAGGTCATTG
CACAACACCAGAAATGCCCTCTGATCTGCAAAAGACGTGAATATCTGTTCAGACACCCATATCCACTCTG
TTCCACACAGGTCAGAGGTTTGTCCAGGAGTTCTTGACAGAGGTGTAAAAAGTACTCAAAAATTTTACTC
AAGTGAAAGTACAAGTACTTAGGGAAAATTTTACTCAATTAAAAGTAAAAGTATCTGGCTAGAATCTTAC
TTGAGTAAAAGTAAAAAAGTACTCCATTAAAATTGTACTTGAGTATTAAGGAAGTAAAAGTAAAAGCAAG
AAAGAAAACTAGAGATTCTTGTTTAAGCTTTTAATCTCAAAAAACATTAAATGAAATGCATACAAGGTTT
TATCCTGCTTTAGAACTGTTTGTATTTAATTATCAAACTATAAGACAGACAATCTAATGCCAGTACACGC
TACTCAAAGTTGTAAAACCTCAGATTTAACTTCAGTAGAAGCTGATTCTCAAAATTGTTAGTGTCAAGCC
TAGCTCTTTTGGGGCTGAAAAGCAATCCTGCAGTGCTGAAAAGCCTCTCACAGGCAGCCGATGCGGGAAG
AGGTGTATTAGTCTTGATAGAGAGGCTGCAAATAGCAGGAAACGTGAGCAGAGACTCCCTGGTGTCTGAA
ACACAGGCCAGATGGGCCCTCGAGCAGGAAACAGCTATGACCATGATTACGCCAAGCTATCAACTTTGTA
TAGAAAAGTTGGCACGCGCAGATTCCGTGTGGGCCTGGTAATATCTTACCATTTTAAGCTATTTTAAGAT
TAGGGAAAAAAATTAAATAAAACTACTTTAAAATTACTTTCCTTAAAAAGCAACATATTTATTTAGTTTT
TGTTTAACTGGCTCAAGATTGTAATATTTTACTTTTACATGTTTTTTTAAGTACCTAAATGTGTTCAAAA
GTAAAGTATGTTATTGTTTTTTTTTTTTAATGTTAGCTAAGCTTTAAATTGTAATATATTACTTTTAAAA
GTGACTTTTTAAAAATGTAAATAAAAAAGTAACTATAAATGTGTAATGCATGTTATTTCTGTGGGTTTTT
AATTTTCATCTCAACTGGGCTTACAATTTTAACATAATAAAAATCAAATCAAATCAAATCAGGCCCTTAT
TTGTCACATACACTCTTGTATACTGAAATAAACTAAATGTTGAGAAAAATTTAAATACACCAAAATAACG
CATACCTTTTTTGTAATTACCTAAGTAAAACATTTAGTTCCTTTTTTAAGTGACTCAAGATTGTAATCTA
TTAATTGTAAAAGATAAAACTAGTGATCAATCTGACGTGCTTCTATGCAGCCTGTGAGATTAATTGTGAT
GTTTAATTATTAAACAATTTAAATGGATCAAACATTTCACATGTGCTTATTGTGTCCAACAAAACCAGCA
GAAGCACTTAAAAATATTGCATGACAACATGAGTTTTTAATGTAAATTATATATACTTCCTAAACGAAGT
TAATCATATTTCTAAAATAATAATGTCATTGAAATATTTAAATAAATGATAAGCTTTAGTTGATTCAACA
TAAAATTGAAAGCAATAAGGACTTTTTTTTTTTACAGCGGTGAAGCAAAAGCATGTAATAATCATATAAT
ATAATAAATAAATAAATAAATAATGGCTCTTGGTGCAAATATGAACACTTTAAATAAATATAGAATAAAT
ATGATCAATAAGTCATAACGATGTGTTTTATGTTGATTATAATTTAAACATGTTTCTAACGCAAGTTTTA
AAAACTGTTTTAAAGTATTATTTTAAGTTATAAGATCAATTTGACTCAACATTTTGTAGTGAAAATATGT
TGTGTAAAATTAATATAATATACACTATAAAAATGCAGGGTTCCACACAATACATTAATGTTGTCCCAAC
ACAAATCGATTAAGTTAACAAATATATGTGGATTGAACATAAAAAATTAAGTTGTCCCAATGAAATCTCA
AGAATTGTGTTGTTTCAGCTCATTTTAAATAAGTAGTTTTAACAAGTAAAAAATAACATATTTTTGAGTG
TGTATATATATATATTACAAAATATAATAATATAAAATGTAAAAGATATAAACCATGCTACATATATTTA
AGAGCTATTTTGCACATTACTTTTTTGCAAGCCATTTTAGTGTTTTTTTTACAAATATATATTAGCTAAA
TATACAATATCTTAAATATACAATTAATCAGACATGCAATTAATGCATTTAACCTACATAAAAATACATG
ATCAACATATGTTTTATGCTGATTACAACTAAATCAAACGTAATGAAATTAATTTATAAAAGCGATTTAA
ATATGTCAATATTTTAAGTTAAAATCACTTGAAACCTACTATAAATGAACTTAAATTAAAAAAATCTCCT
TTAATTCCAATGCAACAGTGTTGTTTTTTCAGCTGAGGACCCCCGGTGCAGATGGTTGGCCCCCGGCCCG
CTATTCTAAGGAAGCCTTTCTTAATTTTAGGGCGGCGCTGCATGCGCTCAGATCAGATTCACGGGTGGAG
AGGGTTATTTTCTCTTTTTTATTTTTTCTTGCCTGCTCATATTTGGGCCTGTGTGAACCCCAGGCTCCGC
CTCGGCCCCCAGGAGCCGCTCTTATTTAAAGGGGATCCTCGCCTTCAGTCTTCGTCCCAGTGGAAGCATC
AGTCTTGTGATAACAACTTGGTGAGTCCTACAGACCAGCGCTCGACTCTAGGCTTTAAATGCATTGATTT
CTCTGGATTAGCTACCGGGAGAGTTTTAACTTTGCTTATTAGTCTTGTGCTCGAACTGCTAGGTTTAAAG
AGTGTTTTCTCTAATGCATGCATGAAGCGACAGCTGAAAACCAGAAATAGAGCGTTTGTCCTCCTGTTAA
ACTCTAGCCTTTCTTTGGCATTTGTCAGTCCGAGTCTTCAGCTGCCGGCAGGAGATTGGGTTTCAGTAAC
ACTTGCTGAGCACAAACTACACGTGCTTTCTTCAGATTTAATTCATTATTAATCATTCTAGATTTAAATG
ATGTTCTTACTCATTGCTGATTATTTTAGCCTTGCGGAGCAGATTAAATGAGCACGTGTTTCATTAAGAT
TGATTTAAATATAATTAATATTTCACCACTGTAGTTTTAAAATTGCCTTCTAAGTCATGGTTGATTTTTA
ATAGGTATCGGCTCTAATTAGATTACTATTTTGGTTTTTAAATGTTATTTCTATTTCATTTGTAGGCTCG
TTTTTAATGTGATTTTATTAGATTCTAGTTTTAAAATCATCTCTTAGCCTTAATGAGCAGACTGAATGAA
CATGTTTCATTAAGATTAACTTCATTATAATGAATTATTTAATCATTCTAGTGGGTTATAAATCAGCTCT
ATTTAAATTAATTGTCGTGTTTATTTCTATTTAATTTTTGATTATTTTTTCAGGGTCGTTTTTATGTGAT
TTTTTCCCGTTTCTAATTTTAAACTAATTGTTTGATTTTTATATGATTCGACTCTTTTTAAATGAATTGT
TTTGCTTTTTTTATTGAGCATATATATATTATACAATTTCAATCAACAATTGTTGTGCTTTTTAAATGTT
GTTTCTATTTCATTTCTAGGGTCGATTTTATTCGATTCTAGTTTTAAAATCGTGATTTTTAACTTCTAAC
CTTACTGAGCAGACTGAATGAACATGTTTCATCAAGATTAACTTCATTATAGTTAATTATTGAATCGTGC
TAGTGGTTTATAAATCAGCTCTATTTAAATTAATCATCATCATTATTTCTATTTAATTTTTATTATTTCT
TTAGGATTATTTTTATGTGATTTTTTTCACGTTCTAGTTTTAAACTCAATGCTCATTACTGCTCACCCTT
GCTGAGCAGTCTTTCGTTAAGATTAAATTAATTAATAACCATTCTAGTTTTAAAACAGTGTCTTAAGGCA
TAGCTGATATTTTACAAGTTTACTATTTAATATATCTCCTTTCTTTTTTTAGGGTCGATTTCATCTGATT
TGATTAATTTTTATTATCTTCACTAAGCTTTTTGTTCTAGGTTTTATTCTCAGTATTATTACTGTTATAT
TTGAACTGAATTTCTCCTCATAGTTTATTCATTTTATTTATTTATTTTTTGTTTATTCGCTATTTTGTAT
TTTAGTTTTTAATTAGAAATTTTATTAGAATCGTTTTGAACTAGTTTTTATGCACTCTAACATTAATATT
AAATCATAACTATTATTTTTATTATAATTTATTTGTGTTTATCTTTTTGTGTAGCTTTCATGTGTTTTTA
TTTTAGTTTTATTATGTTTGCATTGAATTTTTTGGACTAGTTTATATAACGATATACAGAAAAGCCATGA
CAACAAATGTTTTTATAATACCTATTAAGTATAAGCTAATCAGATTTCCACTATTCTGTTCAAAGTTAAC
ATTATTAGCCATTCTGATGGATCATTTGACATTTGTCATATGTCTTTATGAACACTGCTCTTTCAGATGC
CACTTTTAAAGCTGTTTTTTACAGTAAATGAACGTTTATTATTATGACATTATTTCCTAAGGCCTCTAGA
GTACAGCAGGATGTGGCGTGTGCATTACCGTGTAATTATGCTGACTGTAAATGTGCATTTATAGACTGTC
AGCATGTCTGACTGTGCGCTGTTGTGATTGGTCCTGCACAGACCAAG
